>Addgene plasmid #121908 | pBAD-BirA-eCPX-AP(K10) | addgene full sequence | sequence record 236066 | Addgene NGS Result
AAGAAACCAATTGTCCATATTGCATCAGACATTGCCGTCACTGCGTCTTTTACTGGCTCTTCTCGCTAAC
CAAACCGGTAACCCCGCTTATTAAAAGCATTCTGTAACAAAGCGGGACCAAAGCCATGACAAAAACGCGT
AACAAAAGTGTCTATAATCACGGCAGAAAAGTCCACATTGATTATTTGCACGGCGTCACACTTTGCTATG
CCATAGCATTTTTATCCATAAGATTAGCGGATCCTACCTGACGCTTTTTATCGCAACTCTCTACTGTTTC
TCCATACCCGTTTTTTTGGGCTAGAAATAATTTTGTTTAACTTTAAGAAGGAGATATACATACCCATGAA
GGATAACACCGTGCCACTGAAATTGATTGCCCTGTTAGCGAACGGTGAATTTCACTCTGGCGAGCAGTTG
GGTGAAACGCTGGGAATGAGCCGGGCGGCTATTAATAAACACATTCAGACACTGCGTGACTGGGGCGTTG
ATGTCTTTACCGTTCCGGGTAAAGGATACAGCCTGCCTGAGCCTATCCAGTTACTTAATGCTAAACAGAT
ATTGGGTCAGCTGGATGGCGGTAGTGTAGCCGTGCTGCCAGTGATTGACTCCACGAATCAGTACCTTCTT
GATCGTATCGGAGAGCTTAAATCGGGCGATGCTTGCATTGCAGAATACCAGCAGGCTGGCCGTGGTCGCC
GGGGTCGGAAATGGTTTTCGCCTTTTGGCGCAAACTTATATTTGTCGATGTTCTGGCGTCTGGAACAAGG
CCCGGCGGCGGCGATTGGTTTAAGTCTGGTTATCGGTATCGTGATGGCGGAAGTATTACGCAAGCTGGGT
GCAGATAAAGTTCGTGTTAAATGGCCTAATGACCTCTATCTGCAGGATCGCAAGCTGGCAGGCATTCTGG
TGGAGCTGACTGGCAAAACTGGCGATGCGGCGCAAATAGTCATTGGAGCCGGGATCAACATGGCAATGCG
CCGTGTTGAAGAGAGTGTCGTTAATCAGGGGTGGATCACGCTGCAGGAAGCGGGGATCAATCTCGATCGT
AATACGTTGGCGGCCATGCTAATACGTGAATTACGTGCTGCGTTGGAACTCTTCGAACAAGAAGGATTGG
CACCTTATCTGTCGCGCTGGGAAAAGCTGGATAATTTTATTAATCGCCCAGTGAAACTTATCATTGGTGA
TAAAGAAATATTTGGCATTTCACGCGGAATAGACAAACAGGGGGCTTTATTACTTGAGCAGGATGGAATA
ATAAAACCCTGGATGGGCGGTGAAATATCCCTGCGTAGTGCAGAAAAACATCATCATCATCATCATTGAG
AGTTTAAACGGTCTCCAGCTTGGCTGTTTTGGCGGATGAGAGAAGATTTTCAGCCTGATACAGATTAAAT
CAGAACGCAGAAGCGGTCTGATAAAACAGAATTTGCCTGGCGGCAGTAGCGCGGTGGTCCCACCTGACCC
CATGCCGAACTCAGAAGTGAAACGCCGTAGCGCCGATGGTAGTGTGGGGTCTCCCCATGCGAGAGTAGGG
AACTGCCAGGCATCAAATAAAACGAAAGGCTCAGTCGAAAGACTGGGCCTTTCGTTTTATCTGTTGTTTG
TCGGTGAACGCTCTCCTGAGTAGGACAAATCCGCCGGGAGCGGATTTGAACGTTGCGAAGCAACGGCCCG
GAGGGTGGCGGGCAGGACGCCCGCCATAAACTGCCAGGCATCAAATTAAGCAGAAGGCCATCCTGACGGA
TGGCCTTTTTGCGTTTCTACAAACTCTTTTGTTTATTTTTCTAAATACATTCAAATATGTATCCGCTCAT
GAGACAATAACCCTGATAAATGCTTCAATAATATTGAAAAAGGAAGAGTATGAGTATTCAACATTTCCGT
GTCGCCCTTATTCCCTTTTTTGCGGCATTTTGCCTTCCTGTTTTTGCTCACCCAGAAACGCTGGTGAAAG
TAAAAGATGCTGAAGATCAGTTGGGTGCACGAGTGGGTTACATCGAACTGGATCTCAACAGCGGTAAGAT
CCTTGAGAGTTTTCGCCCCGAAGAACGTTTTCCAATGATGAGCACTTTTAAAGTTCTGCTATGTGGCGCG
GTATTATCCCGTGTTGACGCCGGGCAAGAGCAACTCGGTCGCCGCATACACTATTCTCAGAATGACTTGG
TTGAGTACTCACCAGTCACAGAAAAGCATCTTACGGATGGCATGACAGTAAGAGAATTATGCAGTGCTGC
CATAACCATGAGTGATAACACTGCGGCCAACTTACTTCTGACAACGATCGGAGGACCGAAGGAGCTAACC
GCTTTTTTGCACAACATGGGGGATCATGTAACTCGCCTTGATCGTTGGGAACCGGAGCTGAATGAAGCCA
TACCAAACGACGAGCGTGACACCACGATGCCTGTAGCAATGGCAACAACGTTGCGCAAACTATTAACTGG
CGAACTACTTACTCTAGCTTCCCGGCAACAATTAATAGACTGGATGGAGGCGGATAAAGTTGCAGGACCA
CTTCTGCGCTCGGCCCTTCCGGCTGGCTGGTTTATTGCTGATAAATCTGGAGCCGGTGAGCGTGGGTCTC
GCGGTATCATTGCAGCACTGGGGCCAGATGGTAAGCCCTCCCGTATCGTAGTTATCTACACGACGGGGAG
TCAGGCAACTATGGATGAACGAAATAGACAGATCGCTGAGATAGGTGCCTCACTGATTAAGCATTGGTAA
CTGTCAGACCAAGTTTACTCATATATACTTTAGATTGATTTAAAACTTCATTTTTAATTTAAAAGGATCT
AGGTGAAGATCCTTTTTGATAATCTCATGACCAAAATCCCTTAACGTGAGTTTTCGTTCCACTGAGCGTC
AGACCCCGTAGAAAAGATCAAAGGATCTTCTTGAGATCCTTTTTTTCTGCGCGTAATCTGCTGCTTGCAA
ACAAAAAAACCACCGCTACCAGCGGTGGTTTGTTTGCCGGATCAAGAGCTACCAACTCTTTTTCCGAAGG
TAACTGGCTTCAGCAGAGCGCAGATACCAAATACTGTCCTTCTAGTGTAGCCGTAGTTAGGCCACCACTT
CAAGAACTCTGTAGCACCGCCTACATACCTCGCTCTGCTAATCCTGTTACCAGTGGCTGCTGCCAGTGGC
GATAAGTCGTGTCTTACCGGGTTGGACTCAAGACGATAGTTACCGGATAAGGCGCAGCGGTCGGGCTGAA
CGGGGGGTTCGTGCACACAGCCCAGCTTGGAGCGAACGACCTACACCGAACTGAGATACCTACAGCGTGA
GCTATGAGAAAGCGCCACGCTTCCCGAAGGGAGAAAGGCGGACAGGTATCCGGTAAGCGGCAGGGTCGGA
ACAGGAGAGCGCACGAGGGAGCTTCCAGGGGGAAACGCCTGGTATCTTTATAGTCCTGTCGGGTTTCGCC
ACCTCTGACTTGAGCGTCGATTTTTGTGATGCTCGTCAGGGGGGCGGAGCCTATGGAAAAACGCCAGCAA
CGCGGCCTTTTTACGGTTCCTGAACCGGATATAGTTCCTCCTTTCAGCAAAAAACCCCTCAAGACCCGTT
TAGAGGCCCCAAGGGGTTATGCTAGTTATTGCTCAGCGGTGGCAGCAGCCAACTCAGCTTCCTTTCGGGC
TTTGTTAGCAGCCGGATCAGCTTGCATGCCTGCAGGTCGACTCTAGAGGATCCCCGGGTACCGAGCTCGA
ATTCGTTTAAACATTACTTAAGCTCGTGCCACTCGATTGCCTGTGCTTCAAAAATATCATTCAGACCGCG
GCCGCCTGCACGACGTGCACCGCTTGCGGTACGGCTTTTTTCGGTATAGGTAAAGCTACCAATAACACCC
AGCGGACTATTATCTTCTTCGTAGCGATATTTCAGATTAAAGCCACCCATTTTATTCATCTGACCCTGTG
CATCACTCTGTGCATAACCACCGGTAACGGTGCTGGTTGCACGACGGCTTTTGCTACCAAAACGATAACC
AACGCTCAGAATCCAGGTGCCAACATCAACGCTACGAATACGGCTCTGTTCATAGCTGAAATCCAGTGCA
ACATTTTCCATCGGATTAAACTGCAGACCTGCACCATAGCTAAAACCATAATCGCTGGTATCATGTTTAT
AGGTCGGATATTCGGTGGTCTGAAATTTACCATAACCAACACCCACAACACCATAAATGCTTGCCCAATC
ATTAATACGATATGCCGGACCGGCTGTAATGCCGTAATACTGATTTTTGTTATAATCACCACTCTGACCG
CTCTGACCACCGGCAACGCTGGTGCCTGCGGTAAATGCCAGAACTGCTGCCAGTGCGCTCAGACATGCGA
TTTTTTTCATGGCGATCGCTCCTTACTAAAGTTAAAGAAAATTATTACTAGTGGGGAATTGTTATCCGCT
CACAATTCCCCTATAGTGAGTCGTATTAATTTCGCGGGATCGAGATCCCTTTTGCTGGCCTTTTGCTCAC
ATGTTCTTTCCTGCGTTATCCCCTGATTCTGTGGATAACCGTATTACCGCCTTTGAGTGAGCTGATACCG
CTCGCCGCAGCCGAACGACCGAGCGCAGCGAGTCAGTGAGCGAGGAAGCGGAAGAGCGCCTGATGCGGTA
TTTTCTCCTTACGCATCTGTGCGGTATTTCATACCGCATATGGTGCACTCTCAGTACAATCTGCTCTGAT
GCCGCATAGTTAAGCCAGTATACACTCCGCTATCGCTACGTGACTGGGTCATGGCTGCGCCCCGACACCC
GCCAACACCCGCTGACGCGCCCTGACGGGCTTGTCTGCTCCCGGCATCCGCTTACAGACAAGCTGTGACC
GTCTCCGGGAGCTGCATGTGTCAGAGGTTTTCACCGTCATCACCGAAACGCGCGAGGCAGCAGATCAATT
CGCGCGCGAAGGCGAAGCGGCATGCATAATGTGCCTGTCAAATGGACGAAGCAGGGATTCTGCAAACCCT
ATGCTACTCCGTCAAGCCGTCAATTGTCTGATTCGTTACCAATTATGACAACTTGACGGCTACATCATTC
ACTTTTTCTTCACAACCGGCACGGAACTCGCTCGGGCTGGCCCCGGTGCATTTTTTAAATACCCGCGAGA
AATAGAGTTGATCGTCAAAACCAACATTGCGACCGACGGTGGCGATAGGCATCCGGGTGGTGCTCAAAAG
CAGCTTCGCCTGGCTGATACGTTGGTCCTCGCGCCAGCTTAAGACGCTAATCCCTAACTGCTGGCGGAAA
AGATGTGACAGACGCGACGGCGACAAGCAAACATGCTGTGCGACGCTGGCGATATCAAAATTGCTGTCTG
CCAGGTGATCGCTGATGTACTGACAAGCCTCGCGTACCCGATTATCCATCGGTGGATGGAGCGACTCGTT
AATCGCTTCCATGCGCCGCAGTAACAATTGCTCAAGCAGATTTATCGCCAGCAGCTCCGAATAGCGCCCT
TCCCCTTGCCCGGCGTTAATGATTTGCCCAAACAGGTCGCTGAAATGCGGCTGGTGCGCTTCATCCGGGC
GAAAGAACCCCGTATTGGCAAATATTGACGGCCAGTTAAGCCATTCATGCCAGTAGGCGCGCGGACGAAA
GTAAACCCACTGGTGATACCATTCGCGAGCCTCCGGATGACGACCGTAGTGATGAATCTCTCCTGGCGGG
AACAGCAAAATATCACCCGGTCGGCAAACAAATTCTCGTCCCTGATTTTTCACCACCCCCTGACCGCGAA
TGGTGAGATTGAGAATATAACCTTTCATTCCCAGCGGTCGGTCGATAAAAAAATCGAGATAACCGTTGGC
CTCAATCGGCGTTAAACCCGCCACCAGATGGGCATTAAACGAGTATCCCGGCAGCAGGGGATCATTTTGC
GCTTCAGCCATACTTTTCATACTCCCGCCATTCAGAG
Features (pLannotate 1.2.2; 21 found; start..end, strand, type, name):
      1..285     +  promoter       araBAD promoter: araBAD; promoter of the L-arabinose operon of E. coli; the araC regulatory gene is transcribed in the opposite direction (Guzman et al., 1995)
    312..334     +  RBS            RBS: efficient ribosome binding site from bacteriophage T7 gene 10 (Olins and Rangwala, 1989)
    346..1308    +  CDS            birA: BIRA_ECOLI - Also known as bioR, dhbB. Experimental evidence at protein level: Swiss-Prot protein existence level 1. Acts both as a biotin--[acetyl-CoA-carboxylase] ligase and a biotin-operon repressor. In the presence of ATP, BirA activates biotin to form the BirA-biotinyl-5'-adenylate (BirA-bio-5'-AMP or holoBirA) complex. HoloBirA can either transfer the biotinyl moiety to the biotin carboxyl carrier protein (BCCP) subunit of acetyl-CoA carboxylase, or bind to the biotin operator site and inhibit transcription of the operon. From Escherichia coli (strain K12).
   1309..1326    +  CDS            capTEV™ (fragment): composite tag for in vivo biotinylation, TEV protease cleavage, and 6xHis tagging
   1435..1550    +  ncRNA          5S rRNA: Accession: RF00001 - 5S ribosomal RNA
   1554..1640    +  terminator     rrnB T1 terminator: Escherichia coli rrnB; transcription terminator T1 from the E. coli rrnB gene
   1732..1759    +  terminator     rrnB T2 terminator: transcription terminator T2 from the E. coli rrnB gene
   1778..1869    +  promoter       AmpR promoter: bla
   1870..2730    +  CDS            AmpR: β-lactamase; bla; confers resistance to ampicillin, carbenicillin, and related antibiotics
   2901..3489    +  rep_origin     ori: high-copy-number ColE1/pMB1/pBR322/pUC origin of replication
   3548..3595    -  terminator     T7 terminator: transcription terminator for bacteriophage T7 RNA polymerase
   3603..3652    -  CDS            SET1 (fragment): solubility-enhancement tag derived from T7 phage gene 10B
   3659..3714    -  misc_feature   MCS: pUC18/19 multiple cloning site
   3823..3954    -  CDS            ail (fragment): AIL_YEREN - Experimental evidence at protein level: Swiss-Prot protein existence level 1. Promotes the invasion of pathogenic bacteria into eukaryotic cells by an unknown mechanism. From Yersinia enterocolitica.
   3979..4350    -  CDS            ompX (fragment): OMPX_ECOLI - Also known as ybiG. Experimental evidence at protein level: Swiss-Prot protein existence level 1. From Escherichia coli (strain K12).
   4395..4419    -  protein_bind   lac operator: The lac repressor binds to the lac operator to inhibit transcription in E. coli. This inhibition can be relieved by adding lactose or isopropyl-β-D-thiogalactopyranoside (IPTG). lac repressor encoded by lacI
   4420..4438    -  promoter       T7 promoter: promoter for bacteriophage T7 RNA polymerase
   4471..4604    +  rep_origin     RSF ori (fragment): Plasmids containing the RSF 1030 origin of replication can be propagated in E. coli cells that contain additional plasmids with compatible origins.
   4609..4749    -  misc_feature   bom: basis of mobility region from pBR322
   4851..4891    -  CDS            rop (fragment): Rop protein, which maintains plasmids at low copy number; rop
   5013..5891    -  CDS            araC: L-arabinose regulatory protein; araC
