[The description below was written by a language model from this plasmid's Addgene catalogue record and pLannotate feature annotations shown in this document.]
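Description:
pBAD-BirA-eCPX-AP(K10) is a roughly 5.9 kb bacterial expression plasmid built on a pBAD backbone that carries two independently controlled expression cassettes for an E. coli surface-display assay of biotin ligase activity. It is maintained through a ColE1/pBR322-type origin (the catalogue lists it as low copy; the annotation also detects the pBR322 bom region and only fragments of rop and of an RSF origin) and is selected with ampicillin via the β-lactamase gene.

The first cassette places E. coli BirA, the biotin–protein ligase and biotin operon repressor, under the arabinose-inducible araBAD promoter, with the divergently transcribed araC regulator on the same plasmid. A T7 gene 10 ribosome binding site precedes the coding sequence, a C-terminal 6xHis tag follows it (annotated as a short tag fragment), and the rrnB T1 and T2 terminators close the unit. The second cassette lies on the opposite strand: a T7 promoter with an adjacent lac operator drives eCPX, the enhanced circularly permuted outer membrane protein X. The annotation picks it up as OmpX- and Ail-like fragments, as expected for a rearranged scaffold, followed by a T7 terminator. Expression of this unit needs a host that supplies T7 RNA polymerase.

eCPX displays an acceptor peptide (AP) on the cell surface. According to the record, lysine 10 of the AP is changed to alanine in this version. Lysine is the residue BirA biotinylates, so this is presumably a non-biotinylatable control, although the record does not say so. The associated work describes a bacterial display system for selecting BirA variants with novel peptide specificity.
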