Addgene plasmid #121908: pBAD-BirA-eCPX-AP(K10)
Purpose: Expresses BirA and eCPX-AP(K10)
Depositing lab: Per Svenningsen. Depositing organization: University of Southern Denmark. Publication: A bacterial display system for effective selection of protein-biotin ligase BirA variants with novel peptide specificity. Granhoj J, Dimke H, Svenningsen P. Sci Rep. 2019 Mar 11;9(1):4118. doi: 10.1038/s41598-019-40984-x. PubMed 30858523.
Backbone
  Vector backbone: pBAD
  Backbone size w/o insert (bp): 4000
  Total vector size (bp): 5919
  Vector type: Bacterial Expression
Growth in bacteria
  Bacterial resistance: Ampicillin, 100 μg/mL
  Growth temperature: 37°C
  Growth strain: DH5alpha
  Copy number: Low Copy
Gene/Insert 1
  Gene/Insert name: BirA
  Species: Synthetic
  Insert size (bp): 984
  Entrez Gene: birA (a.k.a. b3973, ECK3965, bioR, dhbB)
  Promoter: pBAD promoter
  Tag / fusion protein: 6xHis (C terminal on insert)
  Cloning method: Ligation Independent Cloning
  Sequencing primers: 5′ pBAD
Gene/Insert 2
  Gene/Insert name: enhanced Circularly Permuted Outer Membrane Protein X (alt name: eCPX)
  Species: Synthetic
  Insert size (bp): 627
  Mutation: changed lysine 10 in the AP to alanine
  Promoter: T7
  Cloning method: Ligation Independent Cloning
  Sequencing primers: 5′ T7
Terms and licenses: Academic/Nonprofit Terms; Industry Terms: Not Available to Industry
How to cite: pBAD-BirA-eCPX-AP(K10) was a gift from Per Svenningsen (Addgene plasmid # 121908 ; http://n2t.net/addgene:121908 ; RRID:Addgene_121908)
