>Addgene plasmid #121908 | pBAD-BirA-eCPX-AP(K10) | depositor partial sequence | sequence record 232146 | pBAD-BirA-eCPX-AP(K10) sequence 5918 bps
AAGAAACCAATTGTCCATATTGCATCAGACATTGCCGTCACTGCGTCTTTTACTGGCTCTTCTCGCTAAC
CAAACCGGTAACCCCGCTTATTAAAAGCATTCTGTAACAAAGCGGGACCAAAGCCATGACAAAAACGCGT
AACAAAAGTGTCTATAATCACGGCAGAAAAGTCCACATTGATTATTTGCACGGCGTCACACTTTGCTATG
CCATAGCATTTTTATCCATAAGATTAGCGGATCCTACCTGACGCTTTTTATCGCAACTCTCTACTGTTTC
TCCATACCCGTTTTTTTGGGCTAGAAATAATTTTGTTTAACTTTAAGAAGGAGATATACATACCCATGAA
GGATAACACCGTGCCACTGAAATTGATTGCCCTGTTAGCGAACGGTGAATTTCACTCTGGCGAGCAGTTG
GGTGAAACGCTGGGAATGAGCCGGGCGGCTATTAATAAACACATTCAGACACTGCGTGACTGGGGCGTTG
ATGTCTTTACCGTTCCGGGTAAAGGATACAGCCTGCCTGAGCCTATCCAGTTACTTAATGCTAAACAGAT
ATTGGGTCAGCTGGATGGCGGTAGTGTAGCCGTGCTGCCAGTGATTGACTCCACGAATCAGTACCTTCTT
GATCGTATCGGAGAGCTTAAATCGGGCGATGCTTGCATTGCAGAATACCAGCAGGCTGGCCGTGGTCGCC
GGGGTCGGAAATGGTTTTCGCCTTTTGGCGCAAACTTATATTTGTCGATGTTCTGGCGTCTGGAACAAGG
CCCGGCGGCGGCGATTGGTTTAAGTCTGGTTATCGGTATCGTGATGGCGGAAGTATTACGCAAGCTGGGT
GCAGATAAAGTTCGTGTTAAATGGCCTAATGACCTCTATCTGCAGGATCGCAAGCTGGCAGGCATTCTGG
TGGAGCTGACTGGCAAAACTGGCGATGCGGCGCAAATAGTCATTGGAGCCGGGATCAACATGGCAATGCG
CCGTGTTGAAGAGAGTGTCGTTAATCAGGGGTGGATCACGCTGCAGGAAGCGGGGATCAATCTCGATCGT
AATACGTTGGCGGCCATGCTAATACGTGAATTACGTGCTGCGTTGGAACTCTTCGAACAAGAAGGATTGG
CACCTTATCTGTCGCGCTGGGAAAAGCTGGATAATTTTATTAATCGCCCAGTGAAACTTATCATTGGTGA
TAAAGAAATATTTGGCATTTCACGCGGAATAGACAAACAGGGGGCTTTATTACTTGAGCAGGATGGAATA
ATAAAACCCTGGATGGGCGGTGAAATATCCCTGCGTAGTGCAGAAAAACATCATCATCATCATCATTGAG
AGTTTAAACGGTCTCCAGCTTGGCTGTTTTGGCGGATGAGAGAAGATTTTCAGCCTGATACAGATTAAAT
CAGAACGCAGAAGCGGTCTGATAAAACAGAATTTGCCTGGCGGCAGTAGCGCGGTGGTCCCACCTGACCC
CATGCCGAACTCAGAAGTGAAACGCCGTAGCGCCGATGGTAGTGTGGGGTCTCCCCATGCGAGAGTAGGG
AACTGCCAGGCATCAAATAAAACGAAAGGCTCAGTCGAAAGACTGGGCCTTTCGTTTTATCTGTTGTTTG
TCGGTGAACGCTCTCCTGAGTAGGACAAATCCGCCGGGAGCGGATTTGAACGTTGCGAAGCAACGGCCCG
GAGGGTGGCGGGCAGGACGCCCGCCATAAACTGCCAGGCATCAAATTAAGCAGAAGGCCATCCTGACGGA
TGGCCTTTTTGCGTTTCTACAAACTCTTTTTGTTTATTTTTCTAAATACATTCAAATATGTATCCGCTCA
TGAGACAATAACCCTGATAAATGCTTCAATAATATTGAAAAAGGAAGAGTATGAGTATTCAACATTTCCG
TGTCGCCCTTATTCCCTTTTTTGCGGCATTTTGCCTTCCTGTTTTTGCTCACCCAGAAACGCTGGTGAAA
GTAAAAGATGCTGAAGATCAGTTGGGTGCACGAGTGGGTTACATCGAACTGGATCTCAACAGCGGTAAGA
TCCTTGAGAGTTTTCGCCCCGAAGAACGTTTTCCAATGATGAGCACTTTTAAAGTTCTGCTATGTGGCGC
GGTATTATCCCGTGTTGACGCCGGGCAAGAGCAACTCGGTCGCCGCATACACTATTCTCAGAATGACTTG
GTTGAGTACTCACCAGTCACAGAAAAGCATCTTACGGATGGCATGACAGTAAGAGAATTATGCAGTGCTG
CCATAACCATGAGTGATAACACTGCGGCCAACTTACTTCTGACAACGATCGGAGGACCGAAGGAGCTAAC
CGCTTTTTTGCACAACATGGGGGATCATGTAACTCGCCTTGATCGTTGGGAACCGGAGCTGAATGAAGCC
ATACCAAACGACGAGCGTGACACCACGATGCCTGTAGCAATGGCAACAACGTTGCGCAAACTATTAACTG
GCGAACTACTTACTCTAGCTTCCCGGCAACAATTAATAGACTGGATGGAGGCGGATAAAGTTGCAGGACC
ACTTCTGCGCTCGGCCCTTCCGGCTGGCTGGTTTATTGCTGATAAATCTGGAGCCGGTGAGCGTGGGTCT
CGCGGTATCATTGCAGCACTGGGGCCAGATGGTAAGCCCTCCCGTATCGTAGTTATCTACACGACGGGGA
GTCAGGCAACTATGGATGAACGAAATAGACAGATCGCTGAGATAGGTGCCTCACTGATTAAGCATTGGTA
ACTGTCAGACCAAGTTTACTCATATATACTTTAGATTGATTTAAAACTTCATTTTTAATTTAAAAGGATC
TAGGTGAAGATCCTTTTTGATAATCTCATGACCAAAATCCCTTAACGTGAGTTTTCGTTCCACTGAGCGT
CAGACCCCGTAGAAAAGATCAAAGGATCTTCTTGAGATCCTTTTTTTCTGCGCGTAATCTGCTGCTTGCA
AACAAAAAAACCACCGCTACCAGCGGTGGTTTGTTTGCCGGATCAAGAGCTACCAACTCTTTTTCCGAAG
GTAACTGGCTTCAGCAGAGCGCAGATACCAAATACTGTCCTTCTAGTGTAGCCGTAGTTAGGCCACCACT
TCAAGAACTCTGTAGCACCGCCTACATACCTCGCTCTGCTAATCCTGTTACCAGTGGCTGCTGCCAGTGG
CGATAAGTCGTGTCTTACCGGGTTGGACTCAAGACGATAGTTACCGGATAAGGCGCAGCGGTCGGGCTGA
ACGGGGGGTTCGTGCACACAGCCCAGCTTGGAGCGAACGACCTACACCGAACTGAGATACCTACAGCGTG
AGCTATGAGAAAGCGCCACGCTTCCCGAAGGGAGAAAGGCGGACAGGTATCCGGTAAGCGGCAGGGTCGG
AACAGGAGAGCGCACGAGGGAGCTTCCAGGGGGAAACGCCTGGTATCTTTATAGTCCTGTCGGGTTTCGC
CACCTCTGACTTGAGCGTCGATTTTTGTGATGCTCGTCAGGGGGGCGGAGCCTATGGAAAAACGCCAGCA
ACGCGGCCTTTTTACGGTTCCTGAACCGGATATAGTTCCTCCTTTCAGCAAAAAACCCCTCAAGACCCGT
TTAGAGGCCCCAAGGGGTTATGCTAGTTATTGCTCAGCGGTGGCAGCAGCCAACTCAGCTTCCTTTCGGG
CTTTGTTAGCAGCCGGATCAGCTTGCATGCCTGCAGGTCGACTCTAGAGGATCCCCGGGTACCGAGCTCG
AATTCGTTTAAACATTACTTAAGCTCGTGCCACTCGATTGCCTGTGCTTCAAAAATATCATTCAGACCGC
GGCCGCCTGCACGACGTGCACCGCTTGCGGTACGGCTTTTTTCGGTATAGGTAAAGCTACCAATAACACC
CAGCGGACTATTATCTTCTTCGTAGCGATATTTCAGATTAAAGCCACCCATTTTATTCATCTGACCCTGT
GCATCACTCTGTGCATAACCACCGGTAACGGTGCTGGTTGCACGACGGCTTTTGCTACCAAAACGATAAC
CAACGCTCAGAATCCAGGTGCCAACATCAACGCTACGAATACGGCTCTGTTCATAGCTGAAATCCAGTGC
AACATTTTCCATCGGATTAAACTGCAGACCTGCACCATAGCTAAAACCATAATCGCTGGTATCATGTTTA
TAGGTCGGATATTCGGTGGTCTGAAATTTACCATAACCAACACCCACAACACCATAAATGCTTGCCCAAT
CATTAATACGATATGCCGGACCGGCTGTAATGCCGTAATACTGATTTTTGTTATAATCACCACTCTGACC
GCTCTGACCACCGGCAACGCTGGTGCCTGCGGTAAATGCCAGAACTGCTGCCAGTGCGCTCAGACATGCG
ATTTTTTTCATGGCGATCGCTCCTTACTAAAGTTAAAGAAAATTATTACTAGTGGGGAATTGTTATCCGC
TCACAATTCCCCTATAGTGAGTCGTATTAATTTCGCGGGATCGAGATCCCTTTTGCTGGCCTTTTGCTCA
CATGTTCTTTCCTGCGTTATCCCCTGATTCTGTGGATAACCGTATTACCGCCTTTGAGTGAGCTGATACC
GCTCGCCGCAGCCGAACGACCGAGCGCAGCGAGTCAGTGAGCGAGGAAGCGGAAGAGCGCCTGATGCGGT
ATTTTCTCCTTACGCATCTGTGCGGTATTTCACACCGCATATGGTGCACTCTCAGTACAATCTGCTCTGA
TGCCGCATAGTTAAGCCAGTATACACTCCGCTATCGCTACGTGACTGGGTCATGGCTGCGCCCCGACACC
CGCCAACACCCGCTGACGCGCCCTGACGGGCTTGTCTGCTCCCGGCATCCGCTTACAGACAAGCTGTGAC
CGTCTCCGGGAGCTGCATGTGTCAGAGGTTTTCACCGTCATCACCGAAACGCGCGAGGCAGCAGATCAAT
TCGCGCGCGAAGGCGAAGCGGCATGCATAATGTGCCTGTCAAATGGACGAAGCAGGGATTCTGCAAACCC
TATGCTACTCCGTCAAGCCGTCAATTGTCTGATTCGTTACCAATTATGACAACTTGACGGCTACATCATT
CACTTTTTCTTCACAACCGGCACGGAACTCGCTCGGGCTGGCCCCGGTGCATTTTTTAAATACCCGCGAG
AAATAGAGTTGATCGTCAAAACCAACATTGCGACCGACGGTGGCGATAGGCATCCGGGTGGTGCTCAAAA
GCAGCTTCGCCTGGCTGATACGTTGGTCCTCGCGCCAGCTTAAGACGCTAATCCCTAACTGCTGGCGGAA
AAGATGTGACAGACGCGACGGCGACAAGCAAACATGCTGTGCGACGCTGGCGATATCAAAATTGCTGTCT
GCCAGGTGATCGCTGATGTACTGACAAGCCTCGCGTACCCGATTATCCATCGGTGGATGGAGCGACTCGT
TAATCGCTTCCATGCGCCGCAGTAACAATTGCTCAAGCAGATTTATCGCCAGCAGCTCCGAATAGCGCCC
TTCCCCTTGCCCGGCGTTAATGATTTGCCCAAACAGGTCGCTGAAATGCGGCTGGTGCGCTTCATCCGGG
CGAAAGAACCCCGTATTGGCAAATATTGACGGCCAGTTAAGCCATTCATGCCAGTAGGCGCGCGGACGAA
AGTAAACCCACTGGTGATACCATTCGCGAGCCTCCGGATGACGACCGTAGTGATGAATCTCTCCTGGCGG
GAACAGCAAAATATCACCCGGTCGGCAAACAAATTCTCGTCCCTGATTTTTCACCACCCCCTGACCGCGA
ATGGTGAGATTGAGAATATAACCTTTCATTCCCAGCGGTCGGTCGATAAAAAAATCGAGATAACCGTTGG
CCTCAATCGGCGTTAAACCCGCCACCAGATGGGCATTAAACGAGTATCCCGGCAGCAGGGGATCATTTTG
CGCTTCAGCCATACTTTTCATACTCCCGCCATTCAGAG
